>Addgene plasmid #148767 | pCIneo-V5-SBP-MBP-HsNot4_109-189-GSSG-275-575_AG | depositor full sequence | sequence record 291215 | Full Sequence
TCAATATTGGCCATTAGCCATATTATTCATTGGTTATATAGCATAAATCAATATTGGCTATTGGCCATTG
CATACGTTGTATCTATATCATAATATGTACATTTATATTGGCTCATGTCCAATATGACCGCCATGTTGGC
ATTGATTATTGACTAGTTATTAATAGTAATCAATTACGGGGTCATTAGTTCATAGCCCATATATGGAGTT
CCGCGTTACATAACTTACGGTAAATGGCCCGCCTGGCTGACCGCCCAACGACCCCCGCCCATTGACGTCA
ATAATGACGTATGTTCCCATAGTAACGCCAATAGGGACTTTCCATTGACGTCAATGGGTGGAGTATTTAC
GGTAAACTGCCCACTTGGCAGTACATCAAGTGTATCATATGCCAAGTCCGCCCCCTATTGACGTCAATGA
CGGTAAATGGCCCGCCTGGCATTATGCCCAGTACATGACCTTACGGGACTTTCCTACTTGGCAGTACATC
TACGTATTAGTCATCGCTATTACCATGGTGATGCGGTTTTGGCAGTACACCAATGGGCGTGGATAGCGGT
TTGACTCACGGGGATTTCCAAGTCTCCACCCCATTGACGTCAATGGGAGTTTGTTTTGGCACCAAAATCA
ACGGGACTTTCCAAAATGTCGTAACAACTGCGATCGCCCGCCCCGTTGACGCAAATGGGCGGTAGGCGTG
TACGGTGGGAGGTCTATATAAGCAGAGCTCGTTTAGTGAACCGTCAGATCACTAGAAGCTTTATTGCGGT
AGTTTATCACAGTTAAATTGCTAACGCAGTCAGTGCTTCTGACACAACAGTCTCGAACTTAAGCTGCAGT
GACTCTCTTAAGGTAGCCTTGCAGAAGTTGGTCGTGAGGCACTGGGCAGGTAAGTATCAAGGTTACAAGA
CAGGTTTAAGGAGACCAATAGAAACTGGGCTTGTCGAGACAGAGAAGACTCTTGCGTTTCTGATAGGCAC
CTATTGGTCTTACTGACATCCACTTTGCCTTTCTCTCCACAGGTGTCCACTCCCAGTTCAATTACAGCTC
TTAAGGCTAGAGTACTTAATACGACTCACTATAGGCTAGCAATTGCGGCCACCATGGGTAAGCCTATCCC
TAACCCTCTCCTCGGTCTCGATTCTACGCCCGGAAGCGGTAGCGGTACCATGGACGAGAAGACCACCGGC
TGGGGGGGCGGCCACGTGGTGGAGGGCCTGGCCGGCGAGCTGGAGCAGCTGCGGGCCAGGCTGGAGCACC
ACCCTCAGGGCCAGCGGGAGCCCTCCGGCGGCTGCAAGCCCCTCGACATGAAAATCGAAGAAGGTAAACT
GGTAATCTGGATTAACGGCGATAAAGGCTATAACGGTCTCGCTGAAGTCGGTAAGAAATTCGAGAAAGAT
ACCGGAATTAAAGTCACCGTTGAGCATCCGGATAAACTGGAAGAGAAATTCCCGCAGGTTGCGGCAACTG
GCGATGGCCCTGACATTATCTTCTGGGCACACGACCGCTTTGGTGGCTACGCTCAATCTGGCCTGTTGGC
TGAAATCACCCCGGACAAAGCGTTCCAGGACAAGCTGTATCCGTTTACCTGGGATGCCGTACGTTACAAC
GGCAAGCTGATTGCTTACCCGATCGCTGTTGAAGCGTTATCGCTGATTTATAACAAAGATCTGCTGCCGA
ACCCGCCAAAAACCTGGGAAGAGATCCCGGCGCTGGATAAAGAACTGAAAGCGAAAGGTAAGAGCGCGCT
GATGTTCAACCTGCAAGAACCGTACTTCACCTGGCCGCTGATTGCTGCTGACGGGGGTTATGCGTTCAAG
TATGAAAACGGCAAGTACGACATTAAAGACGTGGGCGTGGATAACGCTGGCGCGAAAGCGGGTCTGACCT
TCCTGGTTGACCTGATTAAAAGCAAACACATGAATGCAGACACCGATTACTCCATCGCAGAAGCTGCCTT
TAATAAAGGCGAAACAGCGATGACCATCAACGGCCCGTGGGCATGGTCCAACATCGACACCAGCAAAGTG
AATTATGGTGTAACGGTACTGCCGACCTTCAAGGGTCAACCATCCAAACCGTTCGTTGGCGTGCTGAGCG
CAGGTATTAACGCCGCCAGTCCGAACAAAGAGCTGGCGAAAGAGTTCCTCGAAAACTATCTGCTGACTGA
TGAAGGTCTGGAAGCGGTTAATAAAGACAAACCGCTGGGTGCCGTAGCGCTGAAGTCTTACGAGGAAGAG
TTGGCGAAAGATCCACGTATTGCCGCCACCATGGAAAACGCCCAGAAAGGTGAAATCATGCCGAACATCC
CGCAGATGTCCGCTTTCTGGTATGCCGTGCGTACTGCGGTGATCAACGCCGCCAGCGGTCGTCAGACTGT
CGATGAAGCCCTGAAAGACCCTCCACTCGAGAACCTCGTCTTTGTTGTAGGTTTATCTCAGCGCCTAGCA
GACCCAGAGGTTTTAAAACGACCAGAATATTTTGGGAAGTTTGGTAAAATACATAAAGTTGTCATCAATA
ATAGCACATCATATGCAGGCTCACAGGGTCCAAGTGCCAGTGCTTATGTAACCTATATCCGGTCAGAAGA
CGCTCTCAGAGCCATACAGTGTGTCAACAATGTGGTAGTAGATGGCAGAACACTTAAGGCATCTGGTAGC
AGCGGTCCCATTGACAAACCTTCAGATTCTCTCAGTATAGGGAACGGTGATAATTCCCAGCAGATATCTA
ACAGTGATACGCCTTCACCACCACCTGGTTTGTCAAAATCCAATCCAGTCATCCCCATCAGTTCATCCAA
TCACAGTGCACGGTCCCCTTTTGAAGGGGCAGTAACAGAGTCACAGTCGTTATTCTCAGACAATTTTCGC
CATCCCAACCCTATCCCAAGTGGGCTTCCTCCTTTCCCCAGCTCCCCACAGACATCCAGTGACTGGCCTA
CAGCACCAGAACCACAGAGCCTCTTCACATCAGAAACAATCCCAGTATCATCCTCTACAGACTGGCAAGC
AGCTTTTGGCTTTGGTTCTTCTAAACAACCAGAGGATGACTTGGGTTTTGATCCCTTCGATGTCACTCGA
AAAGCCTTAGCAGACCTGATTGAGAAGGAACTGTCCGTTCAAGACCAACCTTCCCTTTCGCCCACATCTC
TTCAGAACTCCTCTTCACACACTACAACCGCCAAAGGTCCAGGCTCTGGATTCCTGCATCCTGCTGCAGC
TACAAATGCCAATTCTCTCAATAGTACCTTTTCAGTCTTGCCCCAGAGGTTCCCTCAATTTCAGCAGCAC
CGAGCGGTTTATAATTCATTCAGTTTTCCAGGCCAGGCAGCCCGCTATCCTTGGATGGCCTTTCCACGCA
ATAGCATCATGCACTTGAACCACACAGCAAACCCCACCTCAAATAGTAATTTCTTGGACTTGAATCTCCC
GCCACAGCACAACACAGGTCTGGGAGGGATCCCTGTAGCAGGGGAAGAAGAGGTGAAGGTTTCGACCATG
CCACTGTCAACCTCTTCCCATTCATTACAACAAGGACAGCAGCCTACAAGTCTCCACACTACTGTGGCCT
AAGCGGCCGCTTCCCTTTAGTGAGGGTTAATGCTTCGAGCAGACATGATAAGATACATTGATGAGTTTGG
ACAAACCACAACTAGAATGCAGTGAAAAAAATGCTTTATTTGTGAAATTTGTGATGCTATTGCTTTATTT
GTAACCATTATAAGCTGCAATAAACAAGTTAACAACAACAATTGCATTCATTTTATGTTTCAGGTTCAGG
GGGAGATGTGGGAGGTTTTTTAAAGCAAGTAAAACCTCTACAAATGTGGTAAAATCCGATAAGGATCGAT
CCGGGCTGGCGTAATAGCGAAGAGGCCCGCACCGATCGCCCTTCCCAACAGTTGCGCAGCCTGAATGGCG
AATGG
[124 nt withheld, positions 3926-4049]
C
[91 nt withheld, positions 4051-4141]
A
[49 nt withheld, positions 4143-4191]
CCTTTGACGTTGGAGTCCACGTTCTTT
[37 nt withheld, positions 4219-4255]
ACCCTATCTCGGTCTATTCTTTTGATTTATAAGGGATTTTGCCGATTTCGGCCTATTGGTTAAAAAATGA
GCTGATTTAACAAAAATTTAACGCGAATTTTAACAAAATATTAACGCTTACAATTTCCTGATGCGGTATT
TTCTCCTTACGCATCTGTGCGGTATTTCACACCGCATACGCGGATCTGCGCAGCACCATGGCCTGAAATA
ACCTCTGAAAGAGGAACTTGGTTAGGTACCTTCTGAGGCGGAAAGAACCAGCTGTGGAATGTGTGTCAGT
TAGGGTGTGGAAAGTCCCCAGGCTCCCCAGCAGGCAGAAGTATGCAAAGCATGCATCTCAATTAGTCAGC
AACCAGGTGTGGAAAGTCCCCAGGCTCCCCAGCAGGCAGAAGTATGCAAAGCATGCATCTCAATTAGTCA
GCAACCATAGTCCCGCCCCTAACTCCGCCCATCCCGCCCCTAACTCCGCCCAGTTCCGCCCATTCTCCGC
CCCATGGCTGACTAATTTTTTTTATTTATGCAGAGGCCGAGGCCGCCTCGGCCTCTGAGCTATTCCAGAA
GTAGTGAGGAGGCTTTTTTGGAGGCCTAGGCTTTTGCAAAAAGCTTGATTCTTCTGACACAACAGTCTCG
AACTTAAGGCTAGAGCCACCATGATTGAACAAGATGGATTGCACGCAGGTTCTCCGGCCGCTTGGGTGGA
GAGGCTATTCGGCTATGACTGGGCACAACAGACAATCGGCTGCTCTGATGCCGCCGTGTTCCGGCTGTCA
GCGCAGGGGCGCCCGGTTCTTTTTGTCAAGACCGACCTGTCCGGTGCCCTGAATGAACTGCAGGACGAGG
CAGCGCGGCTATCGTGGCTGGCCACGACGGGCGTTCCTTGCGCAGCTGTGCTCGACGTTGTCACTGAAGC
GGGAAGGGACTGGCTGCTATTGGGCGAAGTGCCGGGGCAGGATCTCCTGTCATCTCACCTTGCTCCTGCC
GAGAAAGTATCCATCATGGCTGATGCAATGCGGCGGCTGCATACGCTTGATCCGGCTACCTGCCCATTCG
ACCACCAAGCGAAACATCGCATCGAGCGAGCACGTACTCGGATGGAAGCCGGTCTTGTCGATCAGGATGA
TCTGGACGAAGAGCATCAGGGGCTCGCGCCAGCCGAACTGTTCGCCAGGCTCAAGGCGCGCATGCCCGAC
GGCGAGGATCTCGTCGTGACCCATGGCGATGCCTGCTTGCCGAATATCATGGTGGAAAATGGCCGCTTTT
CTGGATTCATCGACTGTGGCCGGCTGGGTGTGGCGGACCGCTATCAGGACATAGCGTTGGCTACCCGTGA
TATTGCTGAAGAGCTTGGCGGCGAATGGGCTGACCGCTTCCTCGTGCTTTACGGTATCGCCGCTCCCGAT
TCGCAGCGCATCGCCTTCTATCGCCTTCTTGACGAGTTCTTCTGAGCGGGACTCTGGGGTTCGAAATGAC
CGACCAAGCGACGCCCAACCTGCCATCACGATGGCCGCAATAAAATATCTTTATTTTCATTACATCTGTG
TGTTGGTTTTTTGTGTGAATCGATAGCGATAAGGATCCGCGTATGGTGCACTCTCAGTACAATCTGCTCT
GATGCCGCATAGTTAAGCCAGCCCCGACACCCGCCAACACCCGCTGACGCGCCCTGACGGGCTTGTCTGC
TCCCGGCATCCGCTTACAGACAAGCTGTGACCGTCTCCGGGAGCTGCATGTGTCAGAGGTTTTCACCGTC
ATCACCGAAACGCGCGAGACGAAAGGGCCTCGTGATACGCCTATTTTTATAGGTTAATGTCATGATAATA
ATGGTTTCTTAGACGTCAGGTGGCACTTTTCGGGGAAATGTGCGCGGAACCCCTATTTGTTTATTTTTCT
AAATACATTCAAATATGTATCCGCTCATGAGACAATAACCCTGATAAATGCTTCAATAATATTGAAAAAG
GAAGAGTATGAGTATTCAACATTTCCGTGTCGCCCTTATTCCCTTTTTTGCGGCATTTTGCCTTCCTGTT
TTTGCTCACCCAGAAACGCTGGTGAAAGTAAAAGATGCTGAAGATCAGTTGGGTGCACGAGTGGGTTACA
TCGAACTGGATCTCAACAGCGGTAAGATCCTTGAGAGTTTTCGCCCCGAAGAACGTTTTCCAATGATGAG
CACTTTTAAAGTTCTGCTATGTGGCGCGGTATTATCCCGTATTGACGCCGGGCAAGAGCAACTCGGTCGC
CGCATACACTATTCTCAGAATGACTTGGTTGAGTACTCACCAGTCACAGAAAAGCATCTTACGGATGGCA
TGACAGTAAGAGAATTATGCAGTGCTGCCATAACCATGAGTGATAACACTGCGGCCAACTTACTTCTGAC
AACGATCGGAGGACCGAAGGAGCTAACCGCTTTTTTGCACAACATGGGGGATCATGTAACTCGCCTTGAT
CGTTGGGAACCGGAGCTGAATGAAGCCATACCAAACGACGAGCGTGACACCACGATGCCTGTAGCAATGG
CAACAACGTTGCGCAAACTATTAACTGGCGAACTACTTACTCTAGCTTCCCGGCAACAATTAATAGACTG
GATGGAGGCGGATAAAGTTGCAGGACCACTTCTGCGCTCGGCCCTTCCGGCTGGCTGGTTTATTGCTGAT
AAATCTGGAGCCGGTGAGCGTGGGTCTCGCGGTATCATTGCAGCACTGGGGCCAGATGGTAAGCCCTCCC
GTATCGTAGTTATCTACACGACGGGGAGTCAGGCAACTATGGATGAACGAAATAGACAGATCGCTGAGAT
AGGTGCCTCACTGATTAAGCATTGGTAACTGTCAGACCAAGTTTACTCATATATACTTTAGATTGATTTA
AAACTTCATTTTTAATTTAAAAGGATCTAGGTGAAGATCCTTTTTGATAATCTCATGACCAAAATCCCTT
AACGTGAGTTTTCGTTCCACTGAGCGTCAGACCCCGTAGAAAAGATCAAAGGATCTTCTTGAGATCCTTT
TTTTCTGCGCGTAATCTGCTGCTTGCAAACAAAAAAACCACCGCTACCAGCGGTGGTTTGTTTGCCGGAT
CAAGAGCTACCAACTCTTTTTCCGAAGGTAACTGGCTTCAGCAGAGCGCAGATACCAAATACTGTTCTTC
TAGTGTAGCCGTAGTTAGGCCACCACTTCAAGAACTCTGTAGCACCGCCTACATACCTCGCTCTGCTAAT
CCTGTTACCAGTGGCTGCTGCCAGTGGCGATAAGTCGTGTCTTACCGGGTTGGACTCAAGACGATAGTTA
CCGGATAAGGCGCAGCGGTCGGGCTGAACGGGGGGTTCGTGCACACAGCCCAGCTTGGAGCGAACGACCT
ACACCGAACTGAGATACCTACAGCGTGAGCTATGAGAAAGCGCCACGCTTCCCGAAGGGAGAAAGGCGGA
CAGGTATCCGGTAAGCGGCAGGGTCGGAACAGGAGAGCGCACGAGGGAGCTTCCAGGGGGAAACGCCTGG
TATCTTTATAGTCCTGTCGGGTTTCGCCACCTCTGACTTGAGCGTCGATTTTTGTGATGCTCGTCAGGGG
GGCGGAGCCTATGGAAAAACGCCAGCAACGCGGCCTTTTTACGGTTCCTGGCCTTTTGCTGGCCTTTTGC
TCACATGGCTCGACAGATCT
Features (pLannotate 1.2.2; 22 found; start..end, strand, type, name):
    140..517     +  enhancer       CMV enhancer: human cytomegalovirus immediate early enhancer
    518..729     +  promoter       CMV promoter: human cytomegalovirus (CMV) immediate early promoter
    890..1022    +  intron         chimeric intron: chimera between introns from human β-globin and immunoglobulin heavy chain genes
   1067..1085    +  promoter       T7 promoter: promoter for bacteriophage T7 RNA polymerase
   1107..1148    +  CDS            V5 tag: epitope tag from simian virus 5
   1170..1283    +  CDS            SBP: streptavidin-binding peptide selected from a peptide library; binds streptavidin with nanomolar affinity (Keefe et al., 2001)
   1308..2399    +  CDS            MBP: maltose binding protein from E. coli; malE (mutated); This version of the gene does not encode a signal sequence, so MBP will remain in the cytosol.
   2412..3569    +  CDS            CNOT4 (fragment): CNOT4_HUMAN - Also known as NOT4. Experimental evidence at protein level: Swiss-Prot protein existence level 1. Has E3 ubiquitin ligase activity, promoting ubiquitination and degradation of target proteins (PubMed:11823428, PubMed:22159038, PubMed:26575292). Involved in activation of the JAK/STAT pathway (PubMed:11823428, PubMed:22159038). Catalyzes ubiquitination of methylated RBM15 (PubMed:26575292). Plays a role in quality control of translation of mitochondrial outer membrane-localized mRNA (PubMed:29861391). As part of the PINK1-regulated signaling, upon mitochondria damage, ubiquitinates
   3584..3601    -  promoter       T3 promoter (fragment): promoter for bacteriophage T3 RNA polymerase
   3619..3740    -  polyA_signal   SV40 poly(A) signal: SV40 polyadenylation signal
   3763..3831    -  CDS            large T antigen (fragment): large T antigen from SV40 (simian virus 40)
   3855..3922    +  CDS            lacZα (fragment): LacZα fragment of β-galactosidase; lacZ fragment
   3926..4354    +  rep_origin     f1 ori (sequence partly withheld): f1 bacteriophage origin of replication; arrow indicates direction of (+) strand synthesis
   4382..4433    -  misc_feature   bom (fragment): basis of mobility region from pBR322
   4498..4855    +  promoter       SV40 promoter: SV40 enhancer and early promoter
   4906..5697    +  CDS            neo: KKA2_KLEPN - Also known as kan, nptII. Experimental evidence at protein level: Swiss-Prot protein existence level 1. Resistance to kanamycin, neomycin, paromomycin, ribostamycin, butirosin and gentamicin B. From Klebsiella pneumoniae.
   5764..5812    +  polyA_signal   poly(A) signal: synthetic polyadenylation signal
   5832..5886    -  misc_feature   bom (fragment): basis of mobility region from pBR322
   5988..6023    -  CDS            rop (fragment): Rop protein, which maintains plasmids at low copy number; rop
   6118..6222    +  promoter       AmpR promoter: bla
   6223..7083    +  CDS            AmpR: β-lactamase; bla; confers resistance to ampicillin, carbenicillin, and related antibiotics
   7254..7842    +  rep_origin     ori: high-copy-number ColE1/pMB1/pBR322/pUC origin of replication
