[The description below was written by a language model from this plasmid's Addgene catalogue record and pLannotate feature annotations shown in this document.]
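Description:
pCIneo-V5-SBP-MBP-HsNot4_109-189-GSSG-275-575_AG is a 7.9 kb mammalian expression plasmid built on the pCI-neo backbone. It is propagated in E. coli through a high-copy ColE1/pUC-type origin with ampicillin selection (β-lactamase under its own promoter), and it also carries an f1 origin for single-stranded DNA production. A separate cassette, in which the SV40 enhancer/early promoter drives the neo (nptII) gene followed by a synthetic poly(A) signal, provides a marker that can be used for G418 selection in transfected mammalian cells.

The expression unit uses the human CMV immediate-early enhancer and promoter followed by the chimeric β-globin/immunoglobulin intron, which generally improves transcript processing and expression, and ends in an SV40 late-type polyadenylation signal. A T7 promoter lies just upstream of the coding region, which allows in vitro transcription. The open reading frame encodes an N-terminal triple tag: a V5 epitope for detection, streptavidin-binding peptide (SBP) for affinity capture on streptavidin resin, and a cytosolic, signal-sequence-less E. coli maltose-binding protein. This tag is fused to an engineered fragment of human CNOT4 (NOT4), an E3 ubiquitin ligase. According to the name, the fragment joins residues 109–189 to residues 275–575 through a short GSSG linker, deleting the intervening region. Numbering follows the isoform 1 reference cited by the depositor.

The stated purpose is simply mammalian expression of this NOT4 internal-deletion fragment. The tag combination and the associated study on NOT4 association with the CCR4-NOT complex via a CAF40-binding motif suggest use in pulldown-based interaction mapping, though the record does not say so. The depositor sequence may be theoretical rather than fully verified.
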