Addgene plasmid #148767: pCIneo-V5-SBP-MBP-HsNot4_109-189-GSSG-275-575_AG
Purpose: Mammalian Expression of HsNot4_109-189-GSSG_275-575
Depositing lab: Elisa Izaurralde. Depositing organization: Max Planck Institute for Developmental Biology. Publication: A conserved CAF40-binding motif in metazoan NOT4 mediates association with the CCR4-NOT complex. Keskeny C, Raisch T, Sgromo A, Igreja C, Bhandari D, Weichenrieder O, Izaurralde E. Genes Dev. 2019 Feb 1;33(3-4):236-252. doi: 10.1101/gad.320952.118. Epub 2019 Jan 28. PubMed 30692204.
Backbone
  Vector backbone: pCI-neo
  Vector type: Mammalian Expression
Growth in bacteria
  Bacterial resistance: Ampicillin, 100 μg/mL
  Growth temperature: 37°C
  Growth strain: DH5alpha
  Copy number: High Copy
Gene/Insert
  Gene/Insert name: HsNot4_109-189-GSSG_275-575
  Species: H. sapiens (human)
  Entrez Gene: CNOT4 (a.k.a. CLONE243, NOT4, NOT4H)
  Cloning method: Unknown
Terms and licenses: Academic/Nonprofit Terms; Industry Terms: Not Available to Industry
Depositor comments: sequence given by variant 4 NCBI: NM_001190848.1 or Uniprot.: isoform 1 O95628-1 Plasmids from this collection were made available to the research community and donated after the lab closed. Please note that the sequence provided by the depositing laboratory may be theoretical/predicted or based on Sanger sequencing results. There may be discrepancies between sequencing results obtained by Addgene and the depositor sequence. If an Addgene verified sequence is not available, please contact before placing your order to request that our lab fully sequence the plasmid.
How to cite: pCIneo-V5-SBP-MBP-HsNot4_109-189-GSSG-275-575_AG was a gift from Elisa Izaurralde (Addgene plasmid # 148767 ; http://n2t.net/addgene:148767 ; RRID:Addgene_148767)
